Addgene plasmid #131977: pDONR221_SLC22A7
Purpose: Gateway entry clone with codon-optimized ORF sequence for subcloning into custom expression vectors
Depositing lab: RESOLUTE Consortium & Giulio Superti-Furga. Depositing organization: CeMM Research Center for Molecular Medicine. Publication: The RESOLUTE consortium: unlocking SLC transporters for drug discovery. Superti-Furga G, Lackner D, Wiedmer T, Ingles-Prieto A, Barbosa B, Girardi E, Goldmann U, Gurtl B, Klavins K, Klimek C, Lindinger S, Lineiro-Retes E, Muller AC, Onstein S, Redinger G, Reil D, Sedlyarov V, Wolf G, Crawford M, Everley R, ... Steppan CM. Nat Rev Drug Discov. 2020 Jul;19(7):429-430. doi: 10.1038/d41573-020-00056-6. PubMed 32265506.
Backbone
  Vector backbone: pDONR221
  Backbone manufacturer: Thermo Fisher Scientific
  Backbone size w/o insert (bp): 2550
  Vector type: Mammalian Expression
Growth in bacteria
  Bacterial resistance: Kanamycin, 50 μg/mL
  Growth temperature: 37°C
  Growth strain: Stbl3
  Copy number: High Copy
Gene/Insert
  Gene/Insert name: SLC22A7 (alt name: NLT, OAT2)
  Species: H. sapiens (human)
  Insert size (bp): 1644
  Entrez Gene: SLC22A7 (a.k.a. RP11-480N24.7, NLT, OAT2)
  Cloning method: Gateway Cloning
  Sequencing primers: 5′ M13-fwd; 3′ M13-rev
Terms and licenses: Academic/Nonprofit Terms; Industry Terms
Depositor comments: For more information on the full Resolute plasmid collection, please see www.addgene.org/depositor-collections/re-solute/. Please provide your feedback on this plasmid to the RESOLUTE consortium by filling out their RESOLUTE repository feedback form: https://forms.office.com/Pages/ResponsePage.aspx?id=0e05yklzmkS7rjFGQL4N7z4feCLQvEJAmVcOCM_u885UN1JJRko0Ukg4TVQwNTZLOUxPQVJWT1NHUCQlQCN0PWcu
How to cite: pDONR221_SLC22A7 was a gift from RESOLUTE Consortium & Giulio Superti-Furga (Addgene plasmid # 131977 ; http://n2t.net/addgene:131977 ; RRID:Addgene_131977)
