[The description below was written by a language model from this plasmid's Addgene catalogue record and pLannotate feature annotations shown in this document.]
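Description:
pDONR221_SLC22A7 is a Gateway entry clone built on the pDONR221 backbone and carrying a codon-optimized open reading frame for human SLC22A7, also known as OAT2 or NLT. The encoded protein is a solute carrier that mediates sodium-independent transport of a broad range of organic anions, including prostaglandins, estrone sulfate, alpha-ketoglutarate and several drugs. The sequenced plasmid is about 4.2 kb. It replicates in E. coli from a high-copy ColE1/pUC-type origin and is selected with kanamycin through an aminoglycoside phosphotransferase (KanR) gene.

The 1,644 bp ORF lies between attL1 and attL2, the recombination sites used in the Gateway LR reaction. This allows the coding sequence to be moved directionally, in a defined reading frame, into any attR-containing destination vector. Although the catalogue lists the vector type as mammalian expression, the annotated features include no eukaryotic promoter or polyadenylation signal, so expression in cells depends on the regulatory elements and any tags supplied by the chosen destination vector. Upstream of the cassette, the rrnB T1 and T2 terminators insulate the insert from read-through transcription in bacteria. A T7 promoter sits just beyond attL2, pointing back toward the insert. The short lacI and lacZα fragments detected are backbone remnants rather than functional genes. M13 forward and reverse priming sites flank the cassette for sequence verification.

The plasmid belongs to a consortium collection of SLC transporter entry clones. It is intended as a source of the SLC22A7 ORF for subcloning into custom expression vectors for transporter studies and drug discovery work.
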