Features (pLannotate 1.2.2; 10 found; start..end, strand, type, name):
    121..213     +  CDS            lacI (fragment): lac repressor; lacI; The lac repressor binds to the lac operator to inhibit transcription in E. coli. This inhibition can be relieved by adding lactose or isopropyl-β-D-thiogalactopyranoside (IPTG).
    268..295     -  terminator     rrnB T2 terminator: transcription terminator T2 from the E. coli rrnB gene
    427..470     +  terminator     rrnB T1 terminator: Escherichia coli rrnB; transcription terminator T1 from the E. coli rrnB gene
    517..553     -  CDS            lacZα (fragment): LacZα fragment of β-galactosidase; lacZ fragment
    569..668     +  protein_bind   attL1: mutant version of attL; recombination site for the Gateway® LR reaction LR Clonase™
    674..2317    +  CDS            SLC22A7: S22A7_HUMAN - Also known as NLT, OAT2. Experimental evidence at protein level: Swiss-Prot protein existence level 1. Mediates sodium-independent multispecific organic anion transport. Transport of prostaglandin E2, prostaglandin F2, tetracycline, bumetanide, estrone sulfate, glutarate, dehydroepiandrosterone sulfate, allopurinol, 5-fluorouracil, paclitaxel, L-ascorbic acid, salicylate, ethotrexate, and alpha- ketoglutarate. From Homo sapiens (Human).
   2319..2418    -  protein_bind   attL2: mutant version of attL; recombination site for the Gateway® LR reaction LR Clonase™
   2436..2454    -  promoter       T7 promoter: promoter for bacteriophage T7 RNA polymerase
   2588..3397    +  CDS            KanR: aminoglycoside phosphotransferase; aph(3')-Ia; confers resistance to kanamycin in bacteria or G418 (Geneticin®) in eukaryotes
   3544..4132    +  rep_origin     ori: high-copy-number ColE1/pMB1/pBR322/pUC origin of replication
>Addgene plasmid #131977 | pDONR221_SLC22A7 | addgene full sequence | sequence record 260213 | Addgene NGS Result
CTTTCCTGCGTTATCCCCTGATTCTGTGGATAACCGTATTACCGCCTTTGAGTGAGCTGATACCGCTCGC
CGCAGCCGAACGACCGAGCGCAGCGAGTCAGTGAGCGAGGAAGCGGAAGAGCGCCCAATACGCAAACCGC
CTCTCCCCGCGCGTTGGCCGATTCATTAATGCAGCTGGCACGACAGGTTTCCCGACTGGAAAGCGGGCAG
TGAGCGCAACGCAATTAATACGCGTACCGCTAGCCAGGAAGAGTTTGTAGAAACGCAAAAAGGCCATCCG
TCAGGATGGCCTTCTGCTTAGTTTGATGCCTGGCAGTTTATGGCGGGCGTCCTGCCCGCCACCCTCCGGG
CCGTTGCTTCACAACGTTCAAATCCGCTCCCGGCGGATTTGTCCTACTCAGGAGAGCGTTCACCGACAAA
CAACAGATAAAACGAAAGGCCCAGTCTTCCGACTGAGCCTTTCGTTTTATTTGATGCCTGGCAGTTCCCT
ACTCTCGCGTTAACGCTAGCATGGATGTTTTCCCAGTCACGACGTTGTAAAACGACGGCCAGTCTTAAGC
TCGGGCCCCAAATAATGATTTTATTTTGACTGATAGTGACCTGTTCGTTGCAACACATTGATGAGCAATG
CTTTTTTATAATGCCAACTTTGTACAAAAAAGCAGGCTCCACCATGGGCTTCGAGGAGCTGCTGGAGCAA
GTGGGAGGATTTGGACCATTCCAGCTGAGGAACGTGGCCCTGCTGGCCCTGCCTCGGGTGCTGCTGCCAC
TGCACTTTCTGCTGCCCATCTTCCTGGCCGCCGTGCCTGCACACAGGTGCGCACTGCCAGGAGCCCCTGC
CAACTTTAGCCACCAGGACGTGTGGCTGGAGGCACACCTGCCAAGAGAGCCAGATGGCACACTGAGCTCC
TGTCTGAGGTTCGCCTACCCCCAGGCCCTGCCTAATACCACACTGGGCGAGGAGAGACAGTCCAGGGGAG
AGCTGGAGGACGAGCCAGCAACCGTGCCATGCTCCCAGGGCTGGGAGTATGATCACTCTGAGTTCTCTAG
CACAATCGCCACCGAGTCCCAGTGGGACCTGGTGTGCGAGCAGAAGGGCCTGAATAGAGCCGCCTCTACA
TTTTTTTTCGCTGGGGTATTGGTGGGAGCAGTGGCCTTTGGCTACCTGAGCGATAGGTTCGGCCGGAGAA
GGCTGCTGCTGGTGGCCTATGTGAGCACCCTGGTGCTGGGACTGGCATCCGCCGCCTCTGTGAGCTACGT
GATGTTTGCAATCACCCGCACACTGACCGGATCCGCCCTGGCAGGCTTCACAATCATCGTGATGCCCCTG
GAGCTGGAGTGGCTGGACGTGGAGCACAGGACCGTGGCAGGCGTGCTGTCCTCTACATTTTGGACCGGAG
GCGTGATGCTGCTGGCCCTGGTGGGCTATCTGATCAGGGATTGGAGGTGGCTGCTGCTGGCAGTGACACT
GCCTTGCGCACCAGGAATCCTGAGCCTGTGGTGGGTGCCTGAGTCCGCCAGGTGGCTGCTGACCCAGGGA
CACGTGAAGGAGGCACACAGGTACCTGCTGCACTGCGCAAGACTGAACGGCCGGCCCGTGTGCGAGGACT
CCTTTTCTCAGGAGGCCGTGTCCAAGGTGGCAGCAGGAGAGAGGGTGGTGCGCCGGCCTTCTTATCTGGA
TCTGTTCCGGACACCACGCCTGCGGCACATCAGCCTGTGCTGCGTGGTGGTGTGGTTTGGCGTGAACTTC
TCCTACTATGGACTGTCTCTGGACGTGAGCGGACTGGGCCTGAACGTGTACCAGACCCAGCTGCTGTTTG
GCGCCGTGGAGCTGCCCTCTAAGCTGCTGGTGTACCTGAGCGTGCGCTATGCAGGCAGAAGGCTGACACA
GGCAGGCACCCTGCTGGGAACAGCCCTGGCCTTCGGCACAAGGCTGCTGGTGAGCTCCGATATGAAGAGC
TGGTCCACCGTGCTGGCCGTGATGGGCAAGGCCTTTTCTGAGGCCGCCTTCACCACAGCCTACCTGTTTA
CCAGCGAGCTGTATCCTACCGTGCTGAGACAGACAGGCATGGGACTGACCGCCCTGGTGGGCAGGCTGGG
CGGCTCTCTGGCCCCACTGGCCGCCCTGCTGGACGGCGTGTGGCTGAGCCTGCCCAAGCTGACCTACGGA
GGAATCGCCCTGCTGGCAGCAGGAACAGCCCTGCTGCTGCCAGAGACCAGACAGGCCCAGCTGCCCGAGA
CAATCCAGGATGTGGAGAGGAAGTCCGCCCCCACCTCTCTGCAGGAGGAGGAGATGCCTATGAAGCAGGT
GCAGAATGACCCAGCTTTCTTGTACAAAGTTGGCATTATAAGAAAGCATTGCTTATCAATTTGTTGCAAC
GAACAGGTCACTATCAGTCAAAATAAAATCATTATTTGCCATCCAGCTGATATCCCCTATAGTGAGTCGT
ATTACATGGTCATAGCTGTTTCCTGGCAGCTCTGGCCCGTGTCTCAAAATCTCTGATGTTACATTGCACA
AGATAAAAATATATCATCATGAACAATAAAACTGTCTGCTTACATAAACAGTAATACAAGGGGTGTTATG
AGCCATATTCAACGGGAAACGTCGAGGCCGCGATTAAATTCCAACATGGATGCTGATTTATATGGGTATA
AATGGGCTCGCGATAATGTCGGGCAATCAGGTGCGACAATCTATCGCTTGTATGGGAAGCCCGATGCGCC
AGAGTTGTTTCTGAAACATGGCAAAGGTAGCGTTGCCAATGATGTTACAGATGAGATGGTCAGACTAAAC
TGGCTGACGGAATTTATGCCTCTTCCGACCATCAAGCATTTTATCCGTACTCCTGATGATGCATGGTTAC
TCACCACTGCGATCCCCGGAAAAACAGCATTCCAGGTATTAGAAGAATATCCTGATTCAGGTGAAAATAT
TGTTGATGCGCTGGCAGTGTTCCTGCGCCGGTTGCATTCGATTCCTGTTTGTAATTGTCCTTTTAACAGC
GATCGCGTATTTCGTCTCGCTCAGGCGCAATCACGAATGAATAACGGTTTGGTTGATGCGAGTGATTTTG
ATGACGAGCGTAATGGCTGGCCTGTTGAACAAGTCTGGAAAGAAATGCATAAACTTTTGCCATTCTCACC
GGATTCAGTCGTCACTCATGGTGATTTCTCACTTGATAACCTTATTTTTGACGAGGGGAAATTAATAGGT
TGTATTGATGTTGGACGAGTCGGAATCGCAGACCGATACCAGGATCTTGCCATCCTATGGAACTGCCTCG
GTGAGTTTTCTCCTTCATTACAGAAACGGCTTTTTCAAAAATATGGTATTGATAATCCTGATATGAATAA
ATTGCAGTTTCATTTGATGCTCGATGAGTTTTTCTAATCAGAATTGGTTAATTGGTTGTAACACTGGCAG
AGCATTACGCTGACTTGACGGGACGGCGCAAGCTCATGACCAAAATCCCTTAACGTGAGTTACGCGTCGT
TCCACTGAGCGTCAGACCCCGTAGAAAAGATCAAAGGATCTTCTTGAGATCCTTTTTTTCTGCGCGTAAT
CTGCTGCTTGCAAACAAAAAAACCACCGCTACCAGCGGTGGTTTGTTTGCCGGATCAAGAGCTACCAACT
CTTTTTCCGAAGGTAACTGGCTTCAGCAGAGCGCAGATACCAAATACTGTTCTTCTAGTGTAGCCGTAGT
TAGGCCACCACTTCAAGAACTCTGTAGCACCGCCTACATACCTCGCTCTGCTAATCCTGTTACCAGTGGC
TGCTGCCAGTGGCGATAAGTCGTGTCTTACCGGGTTGGACTCAAGACGATAGTTACCGGATAAGGCGCAG
CGGTCGGGCTGAACGGGGGGTTCGTGCACACAGCCCAGCTTGGAGCGAACGACCTACACCGAACTGAGAT
ACCTACAGCGTGAGCTATGAGAAAGCGCCACGCTTCCCGAAGGGAGAAAGGCGGACAGGTATCCGGTAAG
CGGCAGGGTCGGAACAGGAGAGCGCACGAGGGAGCTTCCAGGGGGAAACGCCTGGTATCTTTATAGTCCT
GTCGGGTTTCGCCACCTCTGACTTGAGCGTCGATTTTTGTGATGCTCGTCAGGGGGGCGGAGCCTATGGA
AAAACGCCAGCAACGCGGCCTTTTTACGGTTCCTGGCCTTTTGCTGGCCTTTTGCTCACATGTT
