>Addgene plasmid #131977 | pDONR221_SLC22A7 | depositor partial sequence | sequence record 253354 | Codon-optimized ORF of SLC22A7
ATGGGCTTCGAGGAGCTGCTGGAGCAAGTGGGAGGATTTGGACCATTCCAGCTGAGGAACGTGGCCCTGC
TGGCCCTGCCTCGGGTGCTGCTGCCACTGCACTTTCTGCTGCCCATCTTCCTGGCCGCCGTGCCTGCACA
CAGGTGCGCACTGCCAGGAGCCCCTGCCAACTTTAGCCACCAGGACGTGTGGCTGGAGGCACACCTGCCA
AGAGAGCCAGATGGCACACTGAGCTCCTGTCTGAGGTTCGCCTACCCCCAGGCCCTGCCTAATACCACAC
TGGGCGAGGAGAGACAGTCCAGGGGAGAGCTGGAGGACGAGCCAGCAACCGTGCCATGCTCCCAGGGCTG
GGAGTATGATCACTCTGAGTTCTCTAGCACAATCGCCACCGAGTCCCAGTGGGACCTGGTGTGCGAGCAG
AAGGGCCTGAATAGAGCCGCCTCTACATTTTTTTTCGCTGGGGTATTGGTGGGAGCAGTGGCCTTTGGCT
ACCTGAGCGATAGGTTCGGCCGGAGAAGGCTGCTGCTGGTGGCCTATGTGAGCACCCTGGTGCTGGGACT
GGCATCCGCCGCCTCTGTGAGCTACGTGATGTTTGCAATCACCCGCACACTGACCGGATCCGCCCTGGCA
GGCTTCACAATCATCGTGATGCCCCTGGAGCTGGAGTGGCTGGACGTGGAGCACAGGACCGTGGCAGGCG
TGCTGTCCTCTACATTTTGGACCGGAGGCGTGATGCTGCTGGCCCTGGTGGGCTATCTGATCAGGGATTG
GAGGTGGCTGCTGCTGGCAGTGACACTGCCTTGCGCACCAGGAATCCTGAGCCTGTGGTGGGTGCCTGAG
TCCGCCAGGTGGCTGCTGACCCAGGGACACGTGAAGGAGGCACACAGGTACCTGCTGCACTGCGCAAGAC
TGAACGGCCGGCCCGTGTGCGAGGACTCCTTTTCTCAGGAGGCCGTGTCCAAGGTGGCAGCAGGAGAGAG
GGTGGTGCGCCGGCCTTCTTATCTGGATCTGTTCCGGACACCACGCCTGCGGCACATCAGCCTGTGCTGC
GTGGTGGTGTGGTTTGGCGTGAACTTCTCCTACTATGGACTGTCTCTGGACGTGAGCGGACTGGGCCTGA
ACGTGTACCAGACCCAGCTGCTGTTTGGCGCCGTGGAGCTGCCCTCTAAGCTGCTGGTGTACCTGAGCGT
GCGCTATGCAGGCAGAAGGCTGACACAGGCAGGCACCCTGCTGGGAACAGCCCTGGCCTTCGGCACAAGG
CTGCTGGTGAGCTCCGATATGAAGAGCTGGTCCACCGTGCTGGCCGTGATGGGCAAGGCCTTTTCTGAGG
CCGCCTTCACCACAGCCTACCTGTTTACCAGCGAGCTGTATCCTACCGTGCTGAGACAGACAGGCATGGG
ACTGACCGCCCTGGTGGGCAGGCTGGGCGGCTCTCTGGCCCCACTGGCCGCCCTGCTGGACGGCGTGTGG
CTGAGCCTGCCCAAGCTGACCTACGGAGGAATCGCCCTGCTGGCAGCAGGAACAGCCCTGCTGCTGCCAG
AGACCAGACAGGCCCAGCTGCCCGAGACAATCCAGGATGTGGAGAGGAAGTCCGCCCCCACCTCTCTGCA
GGAGGAGGAGATGCCTATGAAGCAGGTGCAGAAT
